Addgene plasmid #84487: pRK5 CASTOR1-HA Cterm
Purpose: overexpression of CASTOR1 with HA tag
Depositing lab: David Sabatini. Depositing organization: Whitehead Institute for Biomedical Research. Publication: The CASTOR Proteins Are Arginine Sensors for the mTORC1 Pathway. Chantranupong L, Scaria SM, Saxton RA, Gygi MP, Shen K, Wyant GA, Wang T, Harper JW, Gygi SP, Sabatini DM. Cell. 2016 Mar 24;165(1):153-64. doi: 10.1016/j.cell.2016.02.035. Epub 2016 Mar 10. PubMed 26972053.
Backbone
  Vector backbone: pRK5
  Vector type: Mammalian Expression
Growth in bacteria
  Bacterial resistance: Ampicillin, 100 μg/mL
  Growth temperature: 37°C
  Growth strain: DH5alpha
  Copy number: Unknown
Gene/Insert
  Gene/Insert name: CASTOR1
  Species: H. sapiens (human)
  Entrez Gene: GATSL3 (a.k.a. CASTOR1)
  Promoter: CMV
  Tag / fusion protein: HA (C terminal on insert)
  Cloning method: Restriction Enzyme; 5′ cloning site EcoRI (unknown if destroyed); 3′ cloning site BamHI (unknown if destroyed)
  Sequencing primers: 5′ CTA GCG CTA CCG GAC TCA; 3′ CACCATGGTGGCGACCGG
Terms and licenses: Academic/Nonprofit Terms; Industry Terms: Not Available to Industry
How to cite: pRK5 CASTOR1-HA Cterm was a gift from David Sabatini (Addgene plasmid # 84487 ; http://n2t.net/addgene:84487 ; RRID:Addgene_84487)
