[The description below was written by a language model from this plasmid's Addgene catalogue record.]
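Description:
pRK5 CASTOR1-HA Cterm is a mammalian expression plasmid built on the pRK5 backbone and designed to overexpress human CASTOR1 (Entrez gene GATSL3) carrying an HA epitope tag at its C terminus. The coding sequence was inserted by restriction cloning between EcoRI at the 5′ end and BamHI at the 3′ end, although the record does not say whether these sites survived cloning. Transcription of the insert is driven by the CMV promoter, a strong constitutive viral promoter commonly used for high-level transient expression in transfected mammalian cells. The plasmid is propagated in E. coli under ampicillin selection. Its copy number is listed as unknown, and no feature table is provided, so the origin of replication, polyadenylation signal and any other backbone elements are not documented here. No mammalian selection marker is recorded.

The HA tag allows the expressed protein to be detected by immunoblotting or immunofluorescence and recovered by immunoprecipitation with anti-HA antibodies, without needing an antibody specific to CASTOR1. Its C-terminal position leaves the N terminus of the protein unmodified. The associated work identifies the CASTOR proteins as arginine sensors for the mTORC1 pathway. This fits the stated purpose of overexpressing tagged CASTOR1, for example to study its interactions and its role in amino acid signalling to mTORC1 in cultured cells. The record itself does not list specific applications beyond overexpression.
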