>Addgene plasmid #84487 | pRK5 CASTOR1-HA Cterm | depositor partial sequence | sequence record 161470 | Insert
ATGGAGCTGCACATCCTAGAACACCGGGTGCGGGTGCTGAGCGTCGCCCGTCCCGGTCTCTGGCTCTACA
CCCACCCGCTCATCAAGCTGCTCTTCCTGCCCCGCCGCAGCCGGTGCAAGTTCTTCAGCCTGACGGAGAC
CCCTGAGGATTACACGCTTATGGTGGACGAGGAGGGCTTTAAAGAGCTGCCCCCATCTGAGTTCCTGCAA
GTAGCTGAGGCCACATGGCTGGTGCTGAACGTGTCGTCTCACAGCGGTGCGGCAGTGCAGGCTGCTGGGG
TCACCAAGATCGCCCGTTCGGTCATCGCGCCACTGGCCGAGCACCACGTGTCTGTGCTGATGCTGTCCAC
TTACCAGACGGACTTCATCCTGGTGCGGGAGCAGGACCTGTCCGTGGTGATCCACACGCTGGCCCAGGAG
TTCGACATTTACCGCGAGGTGGGCGGAGAGCCTGTGCCTGTGACGAGGGATGATTCCAGCAATGGCTTTC
CCCGCACTCAGCATGGGCCCAGCCCCACGGTGCATCCCATCCAGAGCCCACAGAACCGCTTCTGTGTCCT
CACACTGGACCCTGAGACGCTTCCAGCCATCGCCACCACCCTCATAGATGTCCTCTTCTACTCGCACAGC
ACCCCCAAGGAGGCAGCCTCTAGCAGTCCTGAACCCAGCTCCATCACGTTCTTTGCCTTCTCCCTCATCG
AGGGTTATATCTCCATTGTCATGGATGCTGAAACACAGAAAAAGTTCCCCAGTGACCTCCTGCTGACCAG
CTCCTCGGGGGAGCTGTGGAGGATGGTGCGCATCGGTGGACAGCCCCTGGGCTTTGATGAATGTGGCATC
GTGGCACAGATTGCAGGTCCCCTGGCTGCCGCTGACATCTCTGCCTACTACATCAGCACCTTCAACTTCG
ACCACGCCCTGGTGCCCGAGGACGGTATCGGCAGCGTCATCGAGGTCCTCCAGCGGCGGCAGGAAGGCCT
GGCTTCCTGA
