>Addgene plasmid #84487 | pRK5 CASTOR1-HA Cterm | addgene partial sequence | sequence record 163514 | LNCX 5'-AGCTCGTTTAGTGAACCGTCAGATC-3'
CGCTGTTTTGACCTCCATAGAAGACACCGGGACCGATCCAGCCTCCGCGGCCGGGAACGGTGCATTGGAA
CGCGGATTCCCCGTGCCAAGAGTGACGTAAGTACCGCCTATAGAGTCTATAGGCCCACCCCCTTGGCTTC
GTTAGAACGCGGCTACAATTAATACATAACCTTATGTATCATACACATACGATTTAGGTGACACTATAGA
ATAACATCCACTTTGCCTTTCTCTCCACAGGTGTCCACTCCCAGGTCCAACTGCACCTCGGTTCTATCGA
TTGAATTCGTCGACGCCACCATGGAGCTGCACATCCTAGAACACCGGGTGCGGGTGCTGAGCGTCGCCCG
TCCCGGTCTCTGGCTCTACACCCACCCGCTCATCAAGCTGCTCTTCCTGCCCCGCCGCAGCCGGTGCAAG
TTCTTCAGCCTGACGGAGACCCCTGAGGATTACACGCTTATGGTGGACGAGGAGGGCTTTAAAGAGCTGC
CCCCATCTGAGTTCCTGCAAGTAGCTGAGGCCACATGGCTGGTGCTGAACGTGTCGTCTCACAGCGGTGC
GGCAGTGCAGGCTGCTGGGGTCACCAAGATCGCCCGTTCGGTCATCGCGCCACTGGCCGAGCACCACGTG
TCTGTGCTGATGCTGTCCACTTACCAGACGGACTTCATCCTGGTGCGGGAGCAGGACCTGTCCGTGGTGA
TCCACACGCTGGCCCAGGAGTTCGACATTTACCGCGAGGTGGGCGGAGAGCCTGTGCCTGTGACGAGGGA
TGATTCCAGCAATGGCTTTCCCCGCACTCAGCATGGGCCCAGCCCCACGGTGCATCCCATCCAGAGCCCA
CAGAACCGCTTCTGTGTCCTCACACTGGACCCTGAGACGCTTCCAGCCATCGCCACCACCCTCATAGATG
TCCTCTTCTACTCGCACAGCACCCCCAAGGAGGCAGCCTCTAGCAGTCCTGAACCCAGCTCCATCACGTT
CTTTGCCTTCT
