>Addgene plasmid #84487 | pRK5 CASTOR1-HA Cterm | addgene partial sequence | sequence record 163515 | SV40pA-R 5'-GAAATTTGTGATGCTATTGC-3'
GTTGGGCCATGGCGGCCAAGCTGGGGATCCTTATCATGCGTAGTCAGGCACATCATAGGGGTAACCTCCA
CCTCCTGCGGCCGCGGAAGCCAGGCCTTCCTGCCGCCGCTGGAGGACCTCGATGACGCTGCCGATACCGT
CCTCGGGCACCAGGGCGTGGTCGAAGTTGAAGGTGCTGATGTAGTAGGCAGAGATGTCAGCGGCAGCCAG
GGGACCTGCAATCTGTGCCACGATGCCACATTCATCAAAGCCCAGGGGCTGTCCACCGATGCGCACCATC
CTCCACAGCTCCCCCGAGGAGCTGGTCAGCAGGAGGTCACTGGGGAACTTTTTCTGTGTTTCAGCATCCA
TGACAATGGAGATATAACCCTCGATGAGAGAGAAGGCAAAGAACGTGATGGAGCTGGGTTCAGGACTGCT
AGAGGCTGCCTCCTTGGGGGTGCTGTGCGAGTAGAAGAGGACATCTATGAGGGTGGTGGCGATGGCTGGA
AGCGTCTCAGGGTCCAGTGTGAGGACACAGAAGCGGTTCTGTGGGCTCTGGATGGGATGCACCGTGGGGC
TGGGCCCATGCTGAGTGCGGGGAAAGCCATTGCTGGAATCATCCCTCGTCACAGGCACAGGCTCTCCGCC
CACCTCGCGGTAAATGTCGAACTCCTGGGCCAGCGTGTGGATCACCACGGACAGGTCCTGCTCCCGCACC
AGGATGAAGTCCGTCTGGTAAGTGGACAGCATCAGCACAGACACGTGGTGCTCGGCCAGTGGCGCGATGA
CCGAACGGGCGATCTTGGTGACCCCAGCAGCCTGCACTGCCGCACCGCTGTGAGACGACACGTTCAGCAC
CAGCCATGTGGCCTCAGCTACTTGCAGGAACTCAGATGGGGGCAGCTCTTTAAAGCCCTCCTCGTCCACC
ATAAGCGTGTAATCCTCAGGGGTCTCCGTCAGGCTGAAGAACTTGCACCGGCTGCGGCGGGGCAGGAAGA
GCAGC
